>Addgene plasmid #74753 | pET28a-FIP3 | depositor full sequence | sequence record 141351 | pET28a-FIP3 sequence 8466 bps
CCAGCAGCATCCTGCGATGCAGATCCGGAACATAATGGTGCAGGGCGCTGACTTCCGCGTTTCCAGACTT
TACGAAACACGGAAACCGAAGACCATTCATGTTGTTGCTCAGGTCGCAGACGTTTTGCAGCAGCAGTCGC
TTCACGTTCGCTCGCGTATCGGTGATTCATTCTGCTAACCAGTAAGGCAACCCCGCCAGCCTAGCCGGGT
CCTCAACGACAGGAGCACGATCATGCGCACCCGTGGGGCCGCCATGCCGGCGATAATGGCCTGCTTCTCG
CCGAAACGTTTGGTGGCGGGACCAGTGACGAAGGCTTGAGCGAGGGCGTGCAAGATTCCGAATACCGCAA
GCGACAGGCCGATCATCGTCGCGCTCCAGCGAAAGCGGTCCTCGCCGAAAATGACCCAGAGCGCTGCCGG
CACCTGTCCTACGAGTTGCATGATAAAGAAGACAGTCATAAGTGCGGCGACGATAGTCATGCCCCGCGCC
CACCGGAAGGAGCTGACTGGGTTGAAGGCTCTCAAGGGCATCGGTCGAGATCCCGGTGCCTAATGAGTGA
GCTAACTTACATTAATTGCGTTGCGCTCACTGCCCGCTTTCCAGTCGGGAAACCTGTCGTGCCAGCTGCA
TTAATGAATCGGCCAACGCGCGGGGAGAGGCGGTTTGCGTATTGGGCGCCAGGGTGGTTTTTCTTTTCAC
CAGTGAGACGGGCAACAGCTGATTGCCCTTCACCGCCTGGCCCTGAGAGAGTTGCAGCAAGCGGTCCACG
CTGGTTTGCCCCAGCAGGCGAAAATCCTGTTTGATGGTGGTTAACGGCGGGATATAACATGAGCTGTCTT
CGGTATCGTCGTATCCCACTACCGAGATATCCGCACCAACGCGCAGCCCGGACTCGGTAATGGCGCGCAT
TGCGCCCAGCGCCATCTGATCGTTGGCAACCAGCATCGCAGTGGGAACGATGCCCTCATTCAGCATTTGC
ATGGTTTGTTGAAAACCGGACATGGCACTCCAGTCGCCTTCCCGTTCCGCTATCGGCTGAATTTGATTGC
GAGTGAGATATTTATGCCAGCCAGCCAGACGCAGACGCGCCGAGACAGAACTTAATGGGCCCGCTAACAG
CGCGATTTGCTGGTGACCCAATGCGACCAGATGCTCCACGCCCAGTCGCGTACCGTCTTCATGGGAGAAA
ATAATACTGTTGATGGGTGTCTGGTCAGAGACATCAAGAAATAACGCCGGAACATTAGTGCAGGCAGCTT
CCACAGCAATGGCATCCTGGTCATCCAGCGGATAGTTAATGATCAGCCCACTGACGCGTTGCGCGAGAAG
ATTGTGCACCGCCGCTTTACAGGCTTCGACGCCGCTTCGTTCTACCATCGACACCACCACGCTGGCACCC
AGTTGATCGGCGCGAGATTTAATCGCCGCGACAATTTGCGACGGCGCGTGCAGGGCCAGACTGGAGGTGG
CAACGCCAATCAGCAACGACTGTTTGCCCGCCAGTTGTTGTGCCACGCGGTTGGGAATGTAATTCAGCTC
CGCCATCGCCGCTTCCACTTTTTCCCGCGTTTTCGCAGAAACGTGGCTGGCCTGGTTCACCACGCGGGAA
ACGGTCTGATAAGAGACACCGGCATACTCTGCGACATCGTATAACGTTACTGGTTTCACATTCACCACCC
TGAATTGACTCTCTTCCGGGCGCTATCATGCCATACCGCGAAAGGTTTTGCGCCATTCGATGGTGTCCGG
GATCTCGACGCTCTCCCTTATGCGACTCCTGCATTAGGAAGCAGCCCAGTAGTAGGTTGAGGCCGTTGAG
CACCGCCGCCGCAAGGAATGGTGCATGCAAGGAGATGGCGCCCAACAGTCCCCCGGCCACGGGGCCTGCC
ACCATACCCACGCCGAAACAAGCGCTCATGAGCCCGAAGTGGCGAGCCCGATCTTCCCCATCGGTGATGT
CGGCGATATAGGCGCCAGCAACCGCACCTGTGGCGCCGGTGATGCCGGCCACGATGCGTCCGGCGTAGAG
GATCGAGATCTCGATCCCGCGAAATTAATACGACTCACTATAGGGGAATTGTGAGCGGATAACAATTCCC
CTCTAGAAATAATTTTGTTTAACTTTAAGAAGGAGATATACATGGGCAGCAGCCATCATCATCATCATCA
CAGCAGCGGCCTGGTGCCGCGCGGCAGCCATATGGCTAGCATGACTGGTGGACAGCAAATGGGTCGCGGA
TCCGAATTCTGGAGTCATCCACAATTTGAGAAGGGCGGCGGCAGTGGCGGCGGCAGTGGCGGCAGTGCCT
GGAGCCACCCGCAGTTCGAAAAAGGCAGTATGAGCAAAGGAGAAGAACTTTTCACTGGAGTTGTCCCAAT
TCTTGTTGAATTAGATGGTGATGTTAATGGGCACAAATTTTCTGTCCGTGGAGAGGGTGAAGGTGATGCT
ACAAACGGAAAACTCACCCTTAAATTTATTTGCACTACTGGAAAACTACCTGTTCCGTGGCCAACACTTG
TCACTACTCTGACCTATGGTGTTCAATGCTTTTCCCGTTATCCGGATCACATGAAACGGCATGACTTTTT
CAAGAGTGCCATGCCCGAAGGTTATGTACAGGAACGCACTATATCTTTCAAAGATGACGGGACCTACAAG
ACGCGTGCTGAAGTCAAGTTTGAAGGTGATACCCTTGTTAATCGTATCGAGTTAAAGGGTATTGATTTTA
AAGAAGATGGAAACATTCTTGGACACAAACTCGAATACAACTTTAACTCACACAATGTATACATCACGGC
AGACAAACAAAAGAATGGAATCAAAGCTAACTTCAAAATTCGCCACAACGTTGAAGATGGTTCCGTTCAA
CTAGCAGACCATTATCAACAAAATACTCCAATTGGCGATGGCCCTGTCCTTTTACCAGACAACCATTACC
TGTCGACACAATCTGTCCTTTCGAAAGATCCCAACGAAAAGCGTGACCACATGGTCCTTCTTGAGTTTGT
AACTGCTGCTGGGATTACACATGGCATGGATGAGCTCTACAAAGGATCCGAAAATCTGTATTTTCAGGGG
GGTGGAGGTGGTACCATGGCGTCGGCCCCGCCGGCCTCGCCCCCGGGCTCGGAGCCGCCGGGGCCCGACC
CGGAGCCGGGCGGGCCGGACGGGCCGGGGGCGGCGCAACTGGCTCCGGGCCCTGCGGAGCTACGCCTCGG
AGCGCCCGTCGGCGGCCCCGACCCGCAGTCCCCGGGCCTGGATGAGCCTGCGCCCGGGGCCGCTGCAGAT
GGCGGGGCGCGTTGGAGCGCCGGGCCGGCCCCGGGGCTGGAGGGAGGCCCGCGAGACCCCGGGCCGTCCG
CCCCGCCGCCGCGCTCCGGCCCGCGGGGGCAGCTTGCGAGCCCCGACGCCCCGGGCCCAGGGCCGCGCTC
CGAAGCGCCGCTTCCAGAACTCGACCCGTTGTTCTCCTGGACTGAGGAGCCCGAGGAGTGTGGCCCCGCG
AGCTGCCCGGAGAGCGCGCCTTTCCGCTTGCAGGGGTCCAGCAGCAGCCACCGAGCGCGGGGCGAGGTCG
ACGTCTTCTCTCCCTTCCCCGCGCCCACGGCGGGCGAGCTGGCGCTGGAGCAAGGTCCCGGGTCCCCGCC
GCAGCCCTCGGACCTCAGCCAGACCCACCCCCTTCCGAGCGAGCCCGTGGGGAGTCAGGAGGACGGCCCC
CGCCTCCGAGCCGTGTTCGATGCCCTGGACGGGGATGGGGACGGTTTCGTCCGCATCGAGGACTTCATCC
AGTTTGCTACGGTCTACGGGGCAGAGCAGGTGAAGGACTTAACTAAGTACTTGGATCCCAGTGGGCTCGG
CGTGATCAGCTTTGAAGACTTCTACCAAGGGATCACAGCCATCAGAAACGGAGATCCTGATGGCCAGTGC
TACGGTGGTGTCGCTTCTGCCCAAGATGAGGAGCCCCTGGCCTGCCCGGACGAGTTCGATGACTTCGTCA
CCTATGAGGCCAACGAGGTGACGGACAGCGCGTACATGGGCTCCGAGAGCACCTACAGTGAGTGTGAGAC
CTTCACGGACGAGGACACCAGCACCCTGGTGCACCCTGAGCTGCAACCTGAAGGGGACGCAGACAGTGCC
GGCGGCTCGGCCGTGCCCTCTGAGTGCCTGGACGCCATGGAGGAGCCCGACCATGGTGCCCTGCTGCTGC
TCCCAGGCAGGCCTCACCCCCATGGCCAGTCTGTCATCACGGTGATCGGGGGCGAGGAGCACTTTGAGGA
CTACGGTGAAGGCAGTGAGGCGGAGCTGTCCCCAGAGACCCTATGCAACGGGCAGCTGGGCTGCAGTGAC
CCCGCTTTCCTCACGCCCAGTCCGACAAAGCGGCTCTCCAGCAAGAAGGTGGCAAGGTACCTGCACCAGT
CAGGGGCCCTGACCATGGAGGCCCTGGAGGACCCTTCCCCCGAGCTCATGGAGGGCCCAGAGGAGGACAT
TGCTGACAAGGTTGTCTTCCTGGAAAGGCGTGTGCTGGAGCTGGAAAAGGACACGGCAGCCACCGGTGAG
CAACACAGCCGCCTGAGGCAGGAGAACCTGCAGCTGGTGCACAGAGCAAACGCCCTGGAGGAGCAGCTGA
AGGAGCAGGAGCTGAGAGCCTGCGAGATGGTCCTGGAAGAGACCCGGCGTCAGAAGGAGCTCCTGTGCAA
GATGGAGAGGGAGAAGAGCATTGAGATCGAGAACCTGCAGACCAGGCTACAGCAACTGGACGAGGAGAAC
AGTGAACTCCGGTCCTGCACGCCCTGTCTGAAGGCCAACATTGAGCGTCTGGAGGAGGAGAAGCAGAAGC
TGTTGGATGAGATAGAGTCGCTGACGCTGCGGCTCAGTGAAGAGCAGGAGAACAAGAGGAGAATGGGGGA
CAGGCTGAGTCACGAGAGGCACCAGTTCCAGAGGGACAAGGAGGCCACCCAGGAGCTGATCGAGGACCTC
CGAAAGCAGCTGGAGCACCTGCAGCTCCTCAAGCTGGAGGCCGAGCAGCGGCGGGGCCGCAGCAGCAGCA
TGGGCCTGCAGGAGTACCACAGCCGCGCCCGGGAGAGCGAGCTGGAGCAGGAGGTCCGCAGGCTGAAGCA
GGACAACCGCAACCTGAAGGAGCAGAACGAGGAGCTGAACGGGCAGATCATTACCCTCAGCATCCAGGGC
GCCAAGAGCCTCTTCTCCACAGCCTTCTCTGAGTCCCTGGCTGCAGAGATCAGCTCCGTCTCCCGAGATG
AGCTCATGGAGGCGATTCAGAAGCAGGAGGAGATCAACTTCCGCCTGCAGGACTACATCGACAGGATCAT
CGTGGCCATCATGGAGACCAACCCGTCCATCCTGGAGGTCAAGTAAGCGGCCGCACTCGAGCACCACCAC
CACCACCACTGAGATCCGGCTGCTAACAAAGCCCGAAAGGAAGCTGAGTTGGCTGCTGCCACCGCTGAGC
AATAACTAGCATAACCCCTTGGGGCCTCTAAACGGGTCTTGAGGGGTTTTTTGCTGAAAGGAGGAACTAT
ATCCGGATTGGCGAATGGG
[124 nt withheld, positions 5550-5673]
C
[91 nt withheld, positions 5675-5765]
A
[49 nt withheld, positions 5767-5815]
CCTTTGACGTTGGAGTCCACGTTCTTT
[37 nt withheld, positions 5843-5879]
ACCCTATCTCGGTCTATTCTTTTGATTTATAAGGGATTTTGCCGATTTCGGCCTATTGGTTAAAAAATGA
GCTGATTTAACAAAAATTTAACGCGAATTTTAACAAAATATTAACGCTTACAATTTCAGGTGGCACTTTT
CGGGGAAATGTGCGCGGAACCCCTATTTGTTTATTTTTCTAAATACATTCAAATATGTATCCGCTCATGA
ATTAATTCTTAGAAAAACTCATCGAGCATCAAATGAAACTGCAATTTATTCATATCAGGATTATCAATAC
CATATTTTTGAAAAAGCCGTTTCTGTAATGAAGGAGAAAACTCACCGAGGCAGTTCCATAGGATGGCAAG
ATCCTGGTATCGGTCTGCGATTCCGACTCGTCCAACATCAATACAACCTATTAATTTCCCCTCGTCAAAA
ATAAGGTTATCAAGTGAGAAATCACCATGAGTGACGACTGAATCCGGTGAGAATGGCAAAAGTTTATGCA
TTTCTTTCCAGACTTGTTCAACAGGCCAGCCATTACGCTCGTCATCAAAATCACTCGCATCAACCAAACC
GTTATTCATTCGTGATTGCGCCTGAGCGAGACGAAATACGCGATCGCTGTTAAAAGGACAATTACAAACA
GGAATCGAATGCAACCGGCGCAGGAACACTGCCAGCGCATCAACAATATTTTCACCTGAATCAGGATATT
CTTCTAATACCTGGAATGCTGTTTTCCCGGGGATCGCAGTGGTGAGTAACCATGCATCATCAGGAGTACG
GATAAAATGCTTGATGGTCGGAAGAGGCATAAATTCCGTCAGCCAGTTTAGTCTGACCATCTCATCTGTA
ACATCATTGGCAACGCTACCTTTGCCATGTTTCAGAAACAACTCTGGCGCATCGGGCTTCCCATACAATC
GATAGATTGTCGCACCTGATTGCCCGACATTATCGCGAGCCCATTTATACCCATATAAATCAGCATCCAT
GTTGGAATTTAATCGCGGCCTAGAGCAAGACGTTTCCCGTTGAATATGGCTCATAACACCCCTTGTATTA
CTGTTTATGTAAGCAGACAGTTTTATTGTTCATGACCAAAATCCCTTAACGTGAGTTTTCGTTCCACTGA
GCGTCAGACCCCGTAGAAAAGATCAAAGGATCTTCTTGAGATCCTTTTTTTCTGCGCGTAATCTGCTGCT
TGCAAACAAAAAAACCACCGCTACCAGCGGTGGTTTGTTTGCCGGATCAAGAGCTACCAACTCTTTTTCC
GAAGGTAACTGGCTTCAGCAGAGCGCAGATACCAAATACTGTCCTTCTAGTGTAGCCGTAGTTAGGCCAC
CACTTCAAGAACTCTGTAGCACCGCCTACATACCTCGCTCTGCTAATCCTGTTACCAGTGGCTGCTGCCA
GTGGCGATAAGTCGTGTCTTACCGGGTTGGACTCAAGACGATAGTTACCGGATAAGGCGCAGCGGTCGGG
CTGAACGGGGGGTTCGTGCACACAGCCCAGCTTGGAGCGAACGACCTACACCGAACTGAGATACCTACAG
CGTGAGCTATGAGAAAGCGCCACGCTTCCCGAAGGGAGAAAGGCGGACAGGTATCCGGTAAGCGGCAGGG
TCGGAACAGGAGAGCGCACGAGGGAGCTTCCAGGGGGAAACGCCTGGTATCTTTATAGTCCTGTCGGGTT
TCGCCACCTCTGACTTGAGCGTCGATTTTTGTGATGCTCGTCAGGGGGGCGGAGCCTATGGAAAAACGCC
AGCAACGCGGCCTTTTTACGGTTCCTGGCCTTTTGCTGGCCTTTTGCTCACATGTTCTTTCCTGCGTTAT
CCCCTGATTCTGTGGATAACCGTATTACCGCCTTTGAGTGAGCTGATACCGCTCGCCGCAGCCGAACGAC
CGAGCGCAGCGAGTCAGTGAGCGAGGAAGCGGAAGAGCGCCTGATGCGGTATTTTCTCCTTACGCATCTG
TGCGGTATTTCACACCGCATATATGGTGCACTCTCAGTACAATCTGCTCTGATGCCGCATAGTTAAGCCA
GTATACACTCCGCTATCGCTACGTGACTGGGTCATGGCTGCGCCCCGACACCCGCCAACACCCGCTGACG
CGCCCTGACGGGCTTGTCTGCTCCCGGCATCCGCTTACAGACAAGCTGTGACCGTCTCCGGGAGCTGCAT
GTGTCAGAGGTTTTCACCGTCATCACCGAAACGCGCGAGGCAGCTGCGGTAAAGCTCATCAGCGTGGTCG
TGAAGCGATTCACAGATGTCTGCCTGTTCATCCGCGTCCAGCTCGTTGAGTTTCTCCAGAAGCGTTAATG
TCTGGCTTCTGATAAAGCGGGCCATGTTAAGGGCGGTTTTTTCCTGTTTGGTCACTGATGCCTCCGTGTA
AGGGGGATTTCTGTTCATGGGGGTAATGATACCGATGAAACGAGAGAGGATGCTCACGATACGGGTTACT
GATGATGAACATGCCCGGTTACTGGAACGTTGTGAGGGTAAACAACTGGCGGTATGGATGCGGCGGGACC
AGAGAAAAATCACTCAGGGTCAATGCCAGCGCTTCGTTAATACAGATGTAGGTGTTCCACAGGGTAG
Features (pLannotate 1.2.2; 24 found; start..end, strand, type, name):
    247..538     -  CDS            TcR (fragment): tetracycline efflux protein; tet; confers resistance to tetracycline
    553..574     -  protein_bind   CAP binding site: CAP binding activates transcription in the presence of cAMP. E. coli catabolite activator protein
    587..1669    -  CDS            lacI: lac repressor; lacI; The lac repressor binds to the lac operator to inhibit transcription in E. coli. This inhibition can be relieved by adding lactose or isopropyl-β-D-thiogalactopyranoside (IPTG).
   1670..1747    -  promoter       lacI promoter: lacI
   1755..2034    -  CDS            TcR (fragment): tetracycline efflux protein; tet; confers resistance to tetracycline
   2056..2074    +  promoter       T7 promoter: promoter for bacteriophage T7 RNA polymerase
   2075..2099    +  protein_bind   lac operator: The lac repressor binds to the lac operator to inhibit transcription in E. coli. This inhibition can be relieved by adding lactose or isopropyl-β-D-thiogalactopyranoside (IPTG). lac repressor encoded by lacI
   2114..2136    +  RBS            RBS: efficient ribosome binding site from bacteriophage T7 gene 10 (Olins and Rangwala, 1989)
   2154..2170    +  CDS            capTEV™ (fragment): composite tag for in vivo biotinylation, TEV protease cleavage, and 6xHis tagging
   2181..2198    +  CDS            thrombin site: thrombin recognition and cleavage site
   2202..2234    +  CDS            T7 tag (gene 10 leader): leader peptide from bacteriophage T7 gene 10 promotes efficient translation in E. coli
   2310..2332    +  CDS            Strep-Tag II (fragment): peptide that binds Strep-Tactin®, an engineered form of streptavidin
   2340..3053    +  CDS            Superfolder GFP: Superfolder GFP is a basic (constitutively fluorescent) green fluorescent protein published in 2005, derived from Aequorea victoria. It is reported to be a very rapidly-maturing weak dimer.
   3096..5363    +  CDS            RAB11FIP3: RFIP3_HUMAN - Also known as ARFO1, KIAA0665. Experimental evidence at protein level: Swiss-Prot protein existence level 1. Acts as a regulator of endocytic traffic by participating in membrane delivery. Required for the abcission step in cytokinesis, possibly by acting as an 'address tag' delivering recycling endosome membranes to the cleavage furrow during late cytokinesis. Also required for the structural integrity of the endosomal recycling compartment during interphase. May play a role in breast cancer cell motility by regulating actin cytoskeleton. Acts as an adapter protein linking the d
   5382..5399    +  CDS            9xHis (fragment): 9xHis affinity tag
   5409..5458    +  CDS            SET1 (fragment): solubility-enhancement tag derived from T7 phage gene 10B
   5466..5513    +  terminator     T7 terminator: transcription terminator for bacteriophage T7 RNA polymerase
   5550..5978    +  rep_origin     f1 ori (sequence partly withheld): f1 bacteriophage origin of replication; arrow indicates direction of (+) strand synthesis
   6032..6089    +  promoter       AmpR promoter (fragment): bla
   6098..6913    -  CDS            KanR: aminoglycoside phosphotransferase; aph(3')-Ia; confers resistance to kanamycin in bacteria or G418 (Geneticin®) in eukaryotes
   7035..7623    +  rep_origin     ori: high-copy-number ColE1/pMB1/pBR322/pUC origin of replication
   7809..7951    -  misc_feature   bom: basis of mobility region from pBR322
   8053..8244    -  CDS            rop: Rop protein, which maintains plasmids at low copy number; rop
   8261..175     +  CDS            YPB1_ECOLX (across the origin): Protein predicted: Swiss-Prot protein existence level 4. From Escherichia coli.
