[The description below was written by a language model from this plasmid's Addgene catalogue record and pLannotate feature annotations shown in this document.]
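Description:
pET28a-FIP3 is a bacterial expression plasmid built on the pET28a backbone for producing recombinant human Rab11 family interacting protein 3 (RAB11FIP3, FIP3) in E. coli. It is 8,466 bp in total, of which the FIP3 coding sequence, inserted by Gibson cloning, accounts for 2,268 bp. The plasmid replicates from a pBR322-type ColE1 origin accompanied by the bom and rop elements, and rop normally keeps copy number modest, although the record lists copy number as unknown. Selection is by kanamycin through an aminoglycoside phosphotransferase gene, and an f1 origin is also present. The short tetracycline-resistance fragments and AmpR promoter fragment in the feature table appear to be backbone remnants rather than functional markers.

Expression is driven by a T7 promoter followed by a lac operator and the T7 gene 10 ribosome binding site, and it ends at the T7 terminator. The plasmid-borne lacI gene supplies repressor, so transcription stays low until IPTG is added in a host that provides T7 RNA polymerase, such as BL21(DE3), which the record names for protein production. The open reading frame begins with the vector's N-terminal His tag, thrombin cleavage site and T7 tag leader, continues through a Strep-tag II and superfolder GFP, and then runs into full-length FIP3. A short His-tag fragment is annotated downstream of the insert, but the record does not show whether it is translated. The dual affinity tags allow purification on nickel or Strep-Tactin resins, and the sfGFP fusion gives a fluorescent handle for tracking the protein. FIP3 is annotated as an endosomal recycling regulator and an adapter protein, and the associated study concerned how dynein is linked to cargo.
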