Addgene plasmid #74753: pET28a-FIP3
Purpose: Expressed sfGFP-tagged FIP3 in E. coli for protein production
Depositing lab: Ron Vale. Depositing organization: University of California, San Francisco (UCSF). Publication: A Ras-like domain in the light intermediate chain bridges the dynein motor to a cargo-binding region. Schroeder CM, Ostrem JM, Hertz NT, Vale RD. Elife. 2014 Oct 1;3:e03351. doi: 10.7554/eLife.03351. PubMed 25272277.
Backbone
  Vector backbone: pET28a
  Backbone size w/o insert (bp): 6198
  Total vector size (bp): 8466
  Vector type: Bacterial Expression
Growth in bacteria
  Bacterial resistance: Kanamycin, 50 μg/mL
  Growth temperature: 37°C
  Growth strain: DH5alpha
  Growth instructions: BL21(DE3) for protein production
  Copy number: Unknown
Gene/Insert
  Gene/Insert name: Rab11 family interacting protein 3 (alt names: FIP3; RAB11FIP3)
  Species: H. sapiens (human)
  Insert size (bp): 2268
  Entrez Gene: RAB11FIP3 (a.k.a. CART1, FIP3-Rab11, Rab11-FIP3)
  Promoter: T7
  Tag / fusion protein: superfolder GFP (N terminal on insert); Strep II (N terminal on insert); 6x His (N terminal on insert)
  Cloning method: Gibson Cloning
  Sequencing primers: 5′ GFP-F; 3′ T7 Terminal
Terms and licenses: Academic/Nonprofit Terms; Industry Terms: Not Available to Industry
How to cite: pET28a-FIP3 was a gift from Ron Vale (Addgene plasmid # 74753 ; http://n2t.net/addgene:74753 ; RRID:Addgene_74753)
