>Addgene plasmid #74753 | pET28a-FIP3 | addgene partial sequence | sequence record 146234 | T7term 5'-GCTAGTTATTGCTCAGCGG-3'
AGCTTCCTTTCGGGCTTTGTTAGCAGCCGGATCTCAGTGGTGGTGGTGGTGGTGCTCGAGTGCGGCCGCT
TACTTGACCTCCAGGATGGACGGGTTGGTCTCCATGATGGCCACGATGATCCTGTCGATGTAGTCCTGCA
GGCGGAAGTTGATCTCCTCCTGCTTCTGAATCGCCTCCATGAGCTCATCTCGGGAGACGGAGCTGATCTC
TGCAGCCAGGGACTCAGAGAAGGCTGTGGAGAAGAGGCTCTTGGCGCCCTGGATGCTGAGGGTAATGATC
TGCCCGTTCAGCTCCTCGTTCTGCTCCTTCAGGTTGCGGTTGTCCTGCTTCAGCCTGCGGACCTCCTGCT
CCAGCTCGCTCTCCCGGGCGCGGCTGTGGTACTCCTGCAGGCCCATGCTGCTGCTGCGGCCCCGCCGCTG
CTCGGCCTCCAGCTTGAGGAGCTGCAGGTGCTCCAGCTGCTTTCGGAGGTCCTCGATCAGCTCCTGGGTG
GCCTCCTTGTCCCTCTGGAACTGGTGCCTCTCGTGACTCAGCCTGTCCCCCATTCTCCTCTTGTTCTCCT
GCTCTTCACTGAGCCGCAGCGTCAGCGACTCTATCTCATCCAACAGCTTCTGCTTCTCCTCCTCCAGACG
CTCAATGTTGGCCTTCAGACAGGGCGTGCAGGACCGGAGTTCACTGTTCTCCTCGTCCAGTTGCTGTAGC
CTGGTCTGCAGGTTCTCGATCTCAATGCTCTTCTCCCTCTCCATCTTGCACAGGAGCTCCTTCTGACGCC
GGGTCTCTTCCAGGACCATCTCGCAGGCTCTCAGCTCCTGCTCCTTCAGCTGCTCCTCCAGGGCGTTTGC
TCTGTGCACCAGCTGCAGGTTCTCCTGCCTCAGGCGGCTGTGTTGCTCACCGGTGGCTGCCGTGTCCTTT
TCCAGCTCCAGCACACGCC
