>Addgene plasmid #74753 | pET28a-FIP3 | addgene partial sequence | sequence record 146519 | pBRrevBam 5'-GGTGATGTCGGCGATATAGG-3'
CCTGTGGCGCCGGTGATGCCGGCCACGATGCGTCCGGCGTAGAGGATCGAGATCTCGATCCCGCGAAATT
AATACGACTCACTATAGGGGAATTGTGAGCGGATAACAATTCCCCTCTAGAAATAATTTTGTTTAACTTT
AAGAAGGAGATATACATGGGCAGCAGCCATCATCATCATCATCACAGCAGCGGCCTGGTGCCGCGCGGCA
GCCATATGGCTAGCATGACTGGTGGACAGCAAATGGGTCGCGGATCCGAATTCTGGAGTCATCCACAATT
TGAGAAGGGCGGCGGCAGTGGCGGCGGCAGTGGCGGCAGTGCCTGGAGCCACCCGCAGTTCGAAAAAGGC
AGTATGAGCAAAGGAGAAGAACTTTTCACTGGAGTTGTCCCAATTCTTGTTGAATTAGATGGTGATGTTA
ATGGGCACAAATTTTCTGTCCGTGGAGAGGGTGAAGGTGATGCTACAAACGGAAAACTCACCCTTAAATT
TATTTGCACTACTGGAAAACTACCTGTTCCGTGGCCAACACTTGTCACTACTCTGACCTATGGTGTTCAA
TGCTTTTCCCGTTATCCGGATCACATGAAACGGCATGACTTTTTCAAGAGTGCCATGCCCGAAGGTTATG
TACAGGAACGCACTATATCTTTCAAAGATGACGGGACCTACAAGACGCGTGCTGAAGTCAAGTTTGAAGG
TGATACCCTTGTTAATCGTATCGAGTTAAAGGGTATTGATTTTAAAGAAGATGGAAACATTCTTGGACAC
AAACTCGAATACAACTTTAACTCACACAATGTATACA
