>Addgene plasmid #74753 | pET28a-FIP3 | addgene partial sequence | sequence record 149672 | GFP-F 5'-GGTCCTTCTTGAGTTTGTAAC-3'
TGGATGAGCTCTACAAAGGATCCGAAAATCTGTATTTTCAGGGGGGTGGAGGTGGTACCATGGCGTCGGC
CCCGCCGGCCTCGCCCCCGGGCTCGGAGCCGCCGGGGCCCGACCCGGAGCCGGGCGGGCCGGACGGGCCG
GGGGCGGCGCAACTGGCTCCGGGCCCTGCGGAGCTACGCCTCGGAGCGCCCGTCGGCGGCCCCGACCCGC
AGTCCCCGGGCCTGGATGAGCCTGCGCCCGGGGCCGCTGCAGATGGCGGGGCGCGTTGGAGCGCCGGGCC
GGCCCCGGGGCTGGAGGGAGGCCCGCGAGACCCCGGGCCGTCCGCCCCGCCGCCGCGCTCCGGCCCGCGG
GGGCAGCTTGCGAGCCCCGACGCCCCGGGCCCAGGGCCGCGCTCCGAAGCGCCGCTTCCAGAACTCGACC
CGTTGTTCTCCTGGACTGAGGAGCCCGAGGAGTGTGGCCCCGCGAGCTGCCCGGAGAGCGCGCCTTTCCG
CTTGCAGGGGTCCAGCAGCAGCCACCGAGCGCGGGGCGAGGTCGACGTCTTCTCTCCCTTCCCCGCGCCC
ACGGCGGGCGAGCTGGCGCTGGAGCAAGGTCCCGGGTCCCCGCCGCAGCCCTCGGACCTCAGCCAGACCC
ACCCCCTTCCGAGCGAGCCCGTGGGGAGTCAGGAGGACGGCCCCCGCCTCCGAGCCGTG
